Addgene plasmid #66280: FFA1-Tango
Purpose: Expression of G protein-coupled receptors for PRESTO-Tango: parallel receptorome expression and screening via transcriptional output, with transcriptional activation following arrestin translocation
Depositing lab: Bryan Roth. Depositing organization: University of North Carolina at Chapel Hill. Publication: PRESTO-Tango as an open-source resource for interrogation of the druggable human GPCRome. Kroeze WK, Sassano MF, Huang XP, Lansu K, McCorvy JD, Giguere PM, Sciaky N, Roth BL. Nat Struct Mol Biol. 2015 May;22(5):362-9. doi: 10.1038/nsmb.3014. Epub 2015 Apr 20. PubMed 25895059.
Backbone
  Vector backbone: empty Tango
  Backbone size w/o insert (bp): 6632
  Vector type: Mammalian Expression
  Selectable markers: Neomycin (select with G418)
Growth in bacteria
  Bacterial resistance: Ampicillin, 100 μg/mL
  Growth temperature: 37°C
  Growth strain: DH5alpha
  Copy number: High Copy
Gene/Insert
  Gene/Insert name: FFA1 (alt name: GPR40)
  Species: H. sapiens (human)
  Insert size (bp): 900
  Entrez Gene: FFAR1 (a.k.a. FFA1R, GPCR40, GPR40)
  Promoter: CMV
  Tag / fusion protein: FLAG (N terminal on backbone)
  Cloning method: Restriction Enzyme; 5′ cloning site NotI (not destroyed); 3′ cloning site XhoI (unknown if destroyed)
  Sequencing primers: 5′ CMV-F; 3′ Tet-R
Terms and licenses: Academic/Nonprofit Terms; Industry Terms: Not Available to Industry
Depositor comments: Please note: Most of the PRESTO-Tango vectors do not contain the XhoI cut site downstream of the tTA sequence and instead carry an XbaI site. If you need to perform an XhoI digest we recommend sequencing with a forward primer at the C-terminus of tTA to determine which of the two sites is present. Suggested primer: 5-gagctccacttagacggcgagg-3. Original backbone was pcDNA3.1(+). These plasmids were generated as part of the Illuminating the Druggable Genome (IDG) program sponsored by the NIH Common Fund. The goal of this program is to identify, gather, and distribute information and resources for proteins that currently are not well-studied yet belong to commonly drug-targeted protein families: protein kinases, non-olfactory G-protein coupled receptors (GPCRs), and ion channels. The IDG program is designed to develop fundamental research tools for understudied proteins, elucidate their function, and disseminate the IDG-related resources and data to the greater scientific community.
How to cite: FFA1-Tango was a gift from Bryan Roth (Addgene plasmid # 66280 ; http://n2t.net/addgene:66280 ; RRID:Addgene_66280)
