[The description below was written by a language model from this plasmid's Addgene catalogue record.]
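Description:
FFA1-Tango is a mammalian expression plasmid from the PRESTO-Tango collection. It carries the human free fatty acid receptor 1 (FFAR1, also known as GPR40) in the "empty Tango" backbone, which was derived from pcDNA3.1(+). It is maintained as a high-copy plasmid in E. coli under ampicillin selection. A neomycin resistance marker allows G418 selection in mammalian cells. The receptor coding sequence, about 900 bp, is transcribed from the CMV promoter and sits in frame with an N-terminal FLAG tag supplied by the backbone, which can be used to detect the expressed receptor. The insert was cloned by restriction digestion with NotI at the 5′ end. The 3′ site is nominally XhoI, but the depositor notes that most vectors in the series carry an XbaI site downstream of the tTA sequence instead, so the site actually present in a given clone is uncertain.

The depositor comments and the Tet-R sequencing primer place a tTA transcriptional activator downstream of the receptor. This fits the stated purpose of giving a transcriptional output after arrestin translocation. In Tango-type assays generally, agonist-driven arrestin recruitment to the receptor leads to release of the tethered tTA, which then activates a reporter gene provided separately in the assay cells. The record does not itemise the linker, protease cleavage site or other modules in the fusion, and no feature table is provided to confirm them. The construct is intended for parallel, G protein-independent screening of ligands across the human GPCRome, and it was produced within a programme developing research tools for understudied druggable proteins.
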