>Addgene plasmid #66280 | FFA1-Tango | depositor partial sequence | sequence record 113173 | empty Tango
GACGGATCGGGAGATCTCCCGATCCCCTATGGTGCACTCTCAGTACAATCTGCTCTGATGCCGCATAGTT
AAGCCAGTATCTGCTCCCTGCTTGTGTGTTGGAGGTCGCTGAGTAGTGCGCGAGCAAAATTTAAGCTACA
ACAAGGCAAGGCTTGACCGACAATTGCATGAAGAATCTGCTTAGGGTTAGGCGTTTTGCGCTGCTTCGCG
ATGTACGGGCCAGATATACGCGTTGACATTGATTATTGACTAGTTATTAATAGTAATCAATTACGGGGTC
ATTAGTTCATAGCCCATATATGGAGTTCCGCGTTACATAACTTACGGTAAATGGCCCGCCTGGCTGACCG
CCCAACGACCCCCGCCCATTGACGTCAATAATGACGTATGTTCCCATAGTAACGCCAATAGGGACTTTCC
ATTGACGTCAATGGGTGGAGTATTTACGGTAAACTGCCCACTTGGCAGTACATCAAGTGTATCATATGCC
AAGTACGCCCCCTATTGACGTCAATGACGGTAAATGGCCCGCCTGGCATTATGCCCAGTACATGACCTTA
TGGGACTTTCCTACTTGGCAGTACATCTACGTATTAGTCATCGCTATTACCATGGTGATGCGGTTTTGGC
AGTACATCAATGGGCGTGGATAGCGGTTTGACTCACGGGGATTTCCAAGTCTCCACCCCATTGACGTCAA
TGGGAGTTTGTTTTGGCACCAAAATCAACGGGACTTTCCAAAATGTCGTAACAACTCCGCCCCATTGACG
CAAATGGGCGGTAGGCGTGTACGGTGGGAGGTCTATATAAGCAGAGCTCTCTGGCTAACTAGAGAACCCA
CTGCTTACTGGCTTATCGAAATTAATACGACTCACTATAGGGAGACCCAAGCTGGCTAGCGTTTAAACTT
AAGCTTGGTACCGAGCTCGGATCCACTAGTCCAGTGTGGTGGAATTCTGCAGATATCCAGCACAGTGGCG
GCCGCGCCACCATGAAGACGATCATCGCCCTGAGCTACATCTTCTGCCTGGTATTCGCCGACTACAAGGA
CGATGATGACGCCAGCATCGATACCGGTGGACGCACCCCACCCAGCCTGGGTCCCCAAGATGAGTCCTGC
ACCACCGCCAGCTCCTCCCTGGCCAAGGACACTTCATCGACCGGTGAGAACCTGTACTTCCAGCTAAGAT
TAGATAAAAGTAAAGTGATTAACAGCGCATTAGAGCTGCTTAATGAGGTCGGAATCGAAGGTTTAACAAC
CCGTAAACTCGCCCAGAAGCTAGGTGTAGAGCAGCCTACATTGTATTGGCATGTAAAAAATAAGCGGGCT
TTGCTCGACGCCTTAGCCATTGAGATGTTAGATAGGCACCATACTCACTTTTGCCCTTTAGAAGGGGAAA
GCTGGCAAGATTTTTTACGTAATAACGCTAAAAGTTTTAGATGTGCTTTACTAAGTCATCGCGATGGAGC
AAAAGTACATTTAGGTACACGGCCTACAGAAAAACAGTATGAAACTCTCGAAAATCAATTAGCCTTTTTA
TGCCAACAAGGTTTTTCACTAGAGAATGCATTATATGCACTCAGCGCTGTGGGGCATTTTACTTTAGGTT
GCGTATTGGAAGATCAAGAGCATCAAGTCGCTAAAGAAGAAAGGGAAACACCTACTACTGATAGTATGCC
GCCATTATTACGACAAGCTATCGAATTATTTGATCACCAAGGTGCAGAGCCAGCCTTCTTATTCGGCCTT
GAATTGATCATATGCGGATTAGAAAAACAACTTAAATGTGAAAGTGGGTCCGCGTACAGCCGCGCGCGTA
CGAAAAACAATTACGGGTCTACCATCGAGGGCCTGCTCGATCTCCCGGACGACGACGCCCCCGAAGAGGC
GGGGCTGGCGGCTCCGCGCCTGTCCTTTCTCCCCGCGGGACACACGCGCAGACTGTCGACGGCCCCCCCG
ACCGATGTCAGCCTGGGGGACGAGCTCCACTTAGACGGCGAGGACGTGGCGATGGCGCATGCCGACGCGC
TAGACGATTTCGATCTGGACATGTTGGGGGACGGGGATTCCCCGGGTCCGGGATTTACCCCCCACGACTC
CGCCCCCTACGGCGCTCTGGATATGGCCGACTTCGAGTTTGAGCAGATGTTTACCGATGCCCTTGGAATT
GACGAGTACGGTGGGTAGCTCGAGTCTAGAGGGCCCGTTTAAACCCGCTGATCAGCCTCGACTGTGCCTT
CTAGTTGCCAGCCATCTGTTGTTTGCCCCTCCCCCGTGCCTTCCTTGACCCTGGAAGGTGCCACTCCCAC
TGTCCTTTCCTAATAAAATGAGGAAATTGCATCGCATTGTCTGAGTAGGTGTCATTCTATTCTGGGGGGT
GGGGTGGGGCAGGACAGCAAGGGGGAGGATTGGGAAGACAATAGCAGGCATGCTGGGGATGCGGTGGGCT
CTATGGCTTCTGAGGCGGAAAGAACCAGCTGGGGCTCTAGGGGGTATCCCC
[124 nt withheld, positions 2502-2625]
C
[91 nt withheld, positions 2627-2717]
A
[49 nt withheld, positions 2719-2767]
CCTTTGACGTTGGAGTCCACGTTCTTT
[37 nt withheld, positions 2795-2831]
ACCCTATCTCGGTCTATTCTTTTGATTTATAAGGGATTTTGCCGATTTCGGCCTATTGGTTAAAAAATGA
GCTGATTTAACAAAAATTTAACGCGAATTAATTCTGTGGAATGTGTGTCAGTTAGGGTGTGGAAAGTCCC
CAGGCTCCCCAGCAGGCAGAAGTATGCAAAGCATGCATCTCAATTAGTCAGCAACCAGGTGTGGAAAGTC
CCCAGGCTCCCCAGCAGGCAGAAGTATGCAAAGCATGCATCTCAATTAGTCAGCAACCATAGTCCCGCCC
CTAACTCCGCCCATCCCGCCCCTAACTCCGCCCAGTTCCGCCCATTCTCCGCCCCATGGCTGACTAATTT
TTTTTATTTATGCAGAGGCCGAGGCCGCCTCTGCCTCTGAGCTATTCCAGAAGTAGTGAGGAGGCTTTTT
TGGAGGCCTAGGCTTTTGCAAAAAGCTCCCGGGAGCTTGTATATCCATTTTCGGATCTGATCAAGAGACA
GGATGAGGATCGTTTCGCATGATTGAACAAGATGGATTGCACGCAGGTTCTCCGGCCGCTTGGGTGGAGA
GGCTATTCGGCTATGACTGGGCACAACAGACAATCGGCTGCTCTGATGCCGCCGTGTTCCGGCTGTCAGC
GCAGGGGCGCCCGGTTCTTTTTGTCAAGACCGACCTGTCCGGTGCCCTGAATGAACTGCAGGACGAGGCA
GCGCGGCTATCGTGGCTGGCCACGACGGGCGTTCCTTGCGCAGCTGTGCTCGACGTTGTCACTGAAGCGG
GAAGGGACTGGCTGCTATTGGGCGAAGTGCCGGGGCAGGATCTCCTGTCATCTCACCTTGCTCCTGCCGA
GAAAGTATCCATCATGGCTGATGCAATGCGGCGGCTGCATACGCTTGATCCGGCTACCTGCCCATTCGAC
CACCAAGCGAAACATCGCATCGAGCGAGCACGTACTCGGATGGAAGCCGGTCTTGTCGATCAGGATGATC
TGGACGAAGAGCATCAGGGGCTCGCGCCAGCCGAACTGTTCGCCAGGCTCAAGGCGCGCATGCCCGACGG
CGAGGATCTCGTCGTGACCCATGGCGATGCCTGCTTGCCGAATATCATGGTGGAAAATGGCCGCTTTTCT
GGATTCATCGACTGTGGCCGGCTGGGTGTGGCGGACCGCTATCAGGACATAGCGTTGGCTACCCGTGATA
TTGCTGAAGAGCTTGGCGGCGAATGGGCTGACCGCTTCCTCGTGCTTTACGGTATCGCCGCTCCCGATTC
GCAGCGCATCGCCTTCTATCGCCTTCTTGACGAGTTCTTCTGAGCGGGACTCTGGGGTTCGAAATGACCG
ACCAAGCGACGCCCAACCTGCCATCACGAGATTTCGATTCCACCGCCGCCTTCTATGAAAGGTTGGGCTT
CGGAATCGTTTTCCGGGACGCCGGCTGGATGATCCTCCAGCGCGGGGATCTCATGCTGGAGTTCTTCGCC
CACCCCAACTTGTTTATTGCAGCTTATAATGGTTACAAATAAAGCAATAGCATCACAAATTTCACAAATA
AAGCATTTTTTTCACTGCATTCTAGTTGTGGTTTGTCCAAACTCATCAATGTATCTTATCATGTCTGTAT
ACCGTCGACCTCTAGCTAGAGCTTGGCGTAATCATGGTCATAGCTGTTTCCTGTGTGAAATTGTTATCCG
CTCACAATTCCACACAACATACGAGCCGGAAGCATAAAGTGTAAAGCCTGGGGTGCCTAATGAGTGAGCT
AACTCACATTAATTGCGTTGCGCTCACTGCCCGCTTTCCAGTCGGGAAACCTGTCGTGCCAGCTGCATTA
ATGAATCGGCCAACGCGCGGGGAGAGGCGGTTTGCGTATTGGGCGCTCTTCCGCTTCCTCGCTCACTGAC
TCGCTGCGCTCGGTCGTTCGGCTGCGGCGAGCGGTATCAGCTCACTCAAAGGCGGTAATACGGTTATCCA
CAGAATCAGGGGATAACGCAGGAAAGAACATGTGAGCAAAAGGCCAGCAAAAGGCCAGGAACCGTAAAAA
GGCCGCGTTGCTGGCGTTTTTCCATAGGCTCCGCCCCCCTGACGAGCATCACAAAAATCGACGCTCAAGT
CAGAGGTGGCGAAACCCGACAGGACTATAAAGATACCAGGCGTTTCCCCCTGGAAGCTCCCTCGTGCGCT
CTCCTGTTCCGACCCTGCCGCTTACCGGATACCTGTCCGCCTTTCTCCCTTCGGGAAGCGTGGCGCTTTC
TCATAGCTCACGCTGTAGGTATCTCAGTTCGGTGTAGGTCGTTCGCTCCAAGCTGGGCTGTGTGCACGAA
CCCCCCGTTCAGCCCGACCGCTGCGCCTTATCCGGTAACTATCGTCTTGAGTCCAACCCGGTAAGACACG
ACTTATCGCCACTGGCAGCAGCCACTGGTAACAGGATTAGCAGAGCGAGGTATGTAGGCGGTGCTACAGA
GTTCTTGAAGTGGTGGCCTAACTACGGCTACACTAGAAGAACAGTATTTGGTATCTGCGCTCTGCTGAAG
CCAGTTACCTTCGGAAAAAGAGTTGGTAGCTCTTGATCCGGCAAACAAACCACCGCTGGTAGCGGTTTTT
TTGTTTGCAAGCAGCAGATTACGCGCAGAAAAAAAGGATCTCAAGAAGATCCTTTGATCTTTTCTACGGG
GTCTGACGCTCAGTGGAACGAAAACTCACGTTAAGGGATTTTGGTCATGAGATTATCAAAAAGGATCTTC
ACCTAGATCCTTTTAAATTAAAAATGAAGTTTTAAATCAATCTAAAGTATATATGAGTAAACTTGGTCTG
ACAGTTACCAATGCTTAATCAGTGAGGCACCTATCTCAGCGATCTGTCTATTTCGTTCATCCATAGTTGC
CTGACTCCCCGTCGTGTAGATAACTACGATACGGGAGGGCTTACCATCTGGCCCCAGTGCTGCAATGATA
CCGCGAGACCCACGCTCACCGGCTCCAGATTTATCAGCAATAAACCAGCCAGCCGGAAGGGCCGAGCGCA
GAAGTGGTCCTGCAACTTTATCCGCCTCCATCCAGTCTATTAATTGTTGCCGGGAAGCTAGAGTAAGTAG
TTCGCCAGTTAATAGTTTGCGCAACGTTGTTGCCATTGCTACAGGCATCGTGGTGTCACGCTCGTCGTTT
GGTATGGCTTCATTCAGCTCCGGTTCCCAACGATCAAGGCGAGTTACATGATCCCCCATGTTGTGCAAAA
AAGCGGTTAGCTCCTTCGGTCCTCCGATCGTTGTCAGAAGTAAGTTGGCCGCAGTGTTATCACTCATGGT
TATGGCAGCACTGCATAATTCTCTTACTGTCATGCCATCCGTAAGATGCTTTTCTGTGACTGGTGAGTAC
TCAACCAAGTCATTCTGAGAATAGTGTATGCGGCGACCGAGTTGCTCTTGCCCGGCGTCAATACGGGATA
ATACCGCGCCACATAGCAGAACTTTAAAAGTGCTCATCATTGGAAAACGTTCTTCGGGGCGAAAACTCTC
AAGGATCTTACCGCTGTTGAGATCCAGTTCGATGTAACCCACTCGTGCACCCAACTGATCTTCAGCATCT
TTTACTTTCACCAGCGTTTCTGGGTGAGCAAAAACAGGAAGGCAAAATGCCGCAAAAAAGGGAATAAGGG
CGACACGGAAATGTTGAATACTCATACTCTTCCTTTTTCAATATTATTGAAGCATTTATCAGGGTTATTG
TCTCATGAGCGGATACATATTTGAATGTATTTAGAAAAATAAACAAATAGGGGTTCCGCGCACATTTCCC
CGAAAAGTGCCACCTGACGTC
