>Addgene plasmid #66280 | FFA1-Tango | depositor partial sequence | sequence record 113174 | FFA1 (GPR40)
ATGGACCTCCCTCCCCAGCTGAGCTTCGGTCTCTATGTGGCAGCATTCGCTTTGGGCTTCCCATTGAACG
TACTCGCAATACGGGGCGCAACCGCGCATGCCAGGCTGAGGCTGACCCCATCACTGGTATACGCTCTTAA
CTTGGGTTGTAGCGACTTGTTGCTCACTGTAAGCCTGCCTTTGAAGGCTGTCGAAGCACTTGCCAGCGGA
GCCTGGCCCCTCCCCGCAAGCCTTTGTCCCGTGTTTGCAGTGGCTCACTTTTTCCCCTTGTATGCGGGAG
GCGGCTTCCTCGCCGCTCTCTCAGCTGGTCGCTACCTTGGTGCCGCTTTCCCTCTCGGATATCAGGCATT
CCGAAGGCCCTGCTATAGCTGGGGCGTCTGTGCCGCCATTTGGGCCCTCGTCCTCTGCCATCTGGGACTG
GTTTTTGGGTTGGAAGCACCAGGGGGGTGGCTGGATCACTCAAACACATCTTTGGGCATTAACACTCCAG
TCAATGGGAGTCCTGTGTGCCTGGAGGCGTGGGACCCAGCATCCGCCGGGCCCGCACGGTTTTCTCTCTC
CCTTCTCCTGTTCTTCCTTCCCCTGGCCATAACGGCCTTCTGTTATGTCGGGTGCCTCAGGGCACTGGCT
CGCTCCGGCCTGACACATAGGAGGAAGCTGCGGGCGGCCTGGGTTGCTGGAGGGGCACTGCTCACCCTGC
TGCTCTGCGTCGGACCTTATAACGCGTCAAATGTGGCATCCTTTCTGTATCCCAATCTGGGCGGAAGCTG
GAGAAAACTGGGACTTATAACAGGCGCGTGGTCTGTGGTCCTTAATCCCCTCGTGACCGGATACCTCGGA
CGGGGGCCAGGGCTGAAAACCGTGTGTGCCGCCCGAACTCAGGGGGGCAAGTCTCAGAAA
