>Addgene plasmid #66280 | FFA1-Tango | addgene partial sequence | sequence record 117000 | CMV-F 5'-CGCAAATGGGCGGTAGGCGTG-3'
TCTCTGGCTAACTAGAGAACCCACTGCTTACTGGCTTATCGAAATTAATACGACTCACTATAGGGAGACC
CAAGCTGGCTAGCGTTTAAACTTAAGCTTGGTACCGAGCTCGGATCCACTAGTCCAGTGTGGTGGAATTC
TGCAGATATCCAGCACAGTGGCGGCCGCGCCACCATGAAGACGATCATCGCCCTGAGCTACATCTTCTGC
CTGGTATTCGCCGACTACAAGGACGATGATGACGCCAGCATCGATATGGACCTCCCTCCCCAGCTGAGCT
TCGGTCTCTATGTGGCAGCATTCGCTTTGGGCTTCCCATTGAACGTACTCGCAATACGGGGCGCAACCGC
GCATGCCAGGCTGAGGCTGACCCCATCACTGGTATACGCTCTTAACTTGGGTTGTAGCGACTTGTTGCTC
ACTGTAAGCCTGCCTTTGAAGGCTGTCGAAGCACTTGCCAGCGGAGCCTGGCCCCTCCCCGCAAGCCTTT
GTCCCGTGTTTGCAGTGGCTCACTTTTTCCCCTTGTATGCGGGAGGCGGCTTCCTCGCCGCTCTCTCAGC
TGGTCGCTACCTTGGTGCCGCTTTCCCTCTCGGATATCAGGCATTCCGAAGGCCCTGCTATAGCTGGGGC
GTCTGTGCCGCCATTTGGGCCCTCGTCCTCTGCCATCTGGGACTGGTTTTTGGGTTGGAAGCACCAGGGG
GGTGGCTGGATCACTCAAACACATCTTTGGGCATTAACACTCCAGTCAATGGGAGTCCTGTGTGCCTGGA
GGCGTGGGACCCAGCATCCGCCGGGCCCGCACGGTTTTCTCTCTCCCTTCTCCTGTTCTTCCTTCCCCTG
GCCATAACGGCCTTCTGTTATGTCGGGTGCCTCAGGGCACTGGCTCGCTCCGGCCTGACACATAGGAGGA
AGCTGCGGGCGGCCTGGGTTGCTGGAGGGGCACTGCTCACCCTGCTGCTCTGCGTCGGACCTTATAACGC
GTCAAATGTGGCATCCTTTCTGTATCCCAATCTGGGCGGAAGCTGGAGAAAACTGGGACTTATAACAGGC
GCGTGGTCTG
