>Addgene plasmid #66280 | FFA1-Tango | addgene partial sequence | sequence record 117656 | Tet-R 5'-GGCGAGTTTACGGGTTGTTA-3'
CTCTAATGCGCTGTTAATCACTTTACTTTTATCTAATCTTAGCTGGAAGTACAGGTTCTCACCGGTCGAT
GAAGTGTCCTTGGCCAGGGAGGAGCTGGCGGTGGTGCAGGACTCATCTTGGGGACCCAGGCTGGGTGGGG
TGCGTCCACCGGTATCGATTTTCTGAGACTTGCCCCCCTGAGTTCGGGCGGCACACACGGTTTTCAGCCC
TGGCCCCCGTCCGAGGTATCCGGTCACGAGGGGATTAAGGACCACAGACCACGCGCCTGTTATAAGTCCC
AGTTTTCTCCAGCTTCCGCCCAGATTGGGATACAGAAAGGATGCCACATTTGACGCGTTATAAGGTCCGA
CGCAGAGCAGCAGGGTGAGCAGTGCCCCTCCAGCAACCCAGGCCGCCCGCAGCTTCCTCCTATGTGTCAG
GCCGGAGCGAGCCAGTGCCCTGAGGCACCCGACATAACAGAAGGCCGTTATGGCCAGGGGAAGGAAGAAC
AGGAGAAGGGAGAGAGAAAACCGTGCGGGCCCGGCGGATGCTGGGTCCCACGCCTCCAGGCACACAGGAC
TCCCATTGACTGGAGTGTTAATGCCCAAAGATGTGTTTGAGTGATCCAGCCACCCCCCTGGTGCTTCCAA
CCCAAAAACCAGTCCCAGATGGCAGAGGACGAGGGCCCAAATGGCGGCACAGACGCCCCAGCTATAGCAG
GGCCTTCGGAATGCCTGATATCCGAGAGGGAAAGCGGCACCAAGGTAGCGACCAGCTGAGAGAGCGGCGA
GGAAGCCGCCTCCCGCATACAAGGGGAAAAAGTGAGCCACTGCAAACACGGGACAAAGGCTTGCGGGGAG
GGGCCAGGCTCCGCTGGCAAGTGCTTCGACAGCCTTCAAAGGCAGGCTTACAGTGAGCAACA
